Addgene plasmid #204620: pPV-C1-crRNA(DMD#20_DMD#23)-EF1a-BA
Purpose: Expression vector of crRNA (DMD#20) targeting the dystrophin intron 44 just upstream of exon 45, and crRNA(DMD#23)targeting the dystrophin intron 55 just downstream of exon 55. Blasticidin selectable.
Depositing lab: Akitsu Hotta. Depositing organization: Kyoto University, Center for iPS Cell Research and Application. Publication: Dual CRISPR-Cas3 system for inducing multi-exon skipping in DMD patient-derived iPSCs. Kita Y, Okuzaki Y, Naoe Y, Lee J, Bang U, Okawa N, Ichiki A, Jonouchi T, Sakurai H, Kojima Y, Hotta A. Stem Cell Reports. 2023 Sep 12;18(9):1753-1765. doi: 10.1016/j.stemcr.2023.07.007. Epub 2023 Aug 24. PubMed 37625413.
Backbone
  Vector backbone: pPV
  Backbone size w/o insert (bp): 5460
  Vector type: CRISPR
  Selectable markers: Blasticidin
Growth in bacteria
  Bacterial resistance: Ampicillin, 100 μg/mL
  Growth temperature: 37°C
  Growth strain: DH5alpha
  Copy number: High Copy
Gene/Insert
  Gene/Insert name: crRNA#20 (targeting DMD intron44) and crRNA#23 (targeting DMD intron 55)
  gRNA/shRNA sequence: crRNA(DMD#20): ctgacagtagaccccagtacatgcttcctaaa, crRNA(DMD#23): tcttggtgagaatcatattctgtagtacaagg
  Species: H. sapiens (human)
  Insert size (bp): 240
  Promoter: U6
  Cloning method: Restriction Enzyme; 5′ cloning site BbsI (destroyed during cloning); 3′ cloning site BbsI (destroyed during cloning)
  Sequencing primers: 5′ GACTATCATATGCTTACCGT; 3′ gatcgctctagactagtggatc
Terms and licenses: Academic/Nonprofit Terms; Industry Terms: Not Available to Industry
How to cite: pPV-C1-crRNA(DMD#20_DMD#23)-EF1a-BA was a gift from Akitsu Hotta (Addgene plasmid # 204620 ; http://n2t.net/addgene:204620 ; RRID:Addgene_204620)
