[The description below was written by a language model from this plasmid's Addgene catalogue record and pLannotate feature annotations shown in this document.]
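Description:
pPV-C1-crRNA(DMD#20_DMD#23)-EF1a-BA is a mammalian CRISPR expression plasmid built on the pPV backbone that delivers two crRNAs directed against the human dystrophin (DMD) gene. It is maintained in E. coli as a high-copy plasmid through a ColE1/pUC-type origin and selected with ampicillin via the β-lactamase gene and its native promoter. The sequenced record is about 5.7 kb, consistent with a roughly 5.5 kb backbone carrying a 240 bp insert.

The payload is a crRNA cassette cloned through BbsI sites that were destroyed in the process and placed under a human U6 RNA polymerase III promoter, which is suited to producing small, uncapped guide RNAs. One crRNA (DMD#20) targets intron 44 just upstream of exon 45, and the other (DMD#23) targets intron 55 just downstream of exon 55, so the pair flanks the exon 45–55 region. The crRNA array itself is not annotated in the feature table. The associated publication title indicates use with a dual CRISPR-Cas3 system, but the plasmid carries no annotated Cas genes, so the effector proteins must be supplied separately. A second, oppositely oriented transcription unit uses the strong constitutive EF-1α promoter to drive the blasticidin S deaminase gene, followed by β-globin sequence and the rabbit β-globin polyadenylation signal, which allows blasticidin enrichment of transfected cells. An attB1 site between promoter and marker and short pBluescript polylinker, SV40 and lacI fragments appear to be cloning remnants.

The construct is intended for inducing multi-exon skipping in DMD, with the publication describing work in patient-derived iPSCs.
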