Features (pLannotate 1.2.2; 14 found; start..end, strand, type, name):
    465..484     +  misc_feature   MCS (fragment): pBluescript multiple cloning site
    510..528     +  misc_feature   MCS (fragment): pBluescript multiple cloning site
    781..1011    -  promoter       U6 promoter: RNA polymerase III promoter for human U6 snRNA
   1023..1039    +  misc_feature   MCS (fragment): pBluescript multiple cloning site
   1047..1113    +  CDS            small t antigen (fragment): SV40 (simian virus 40) small t antigen
   1120..2298    +  promoter       EF-1α promoter: strong constitutive promoter for human elongation factor EF-1α
   2321..2345    +  protein_bind   attB1: mutant version of attB; recombination site for the Gateway® BP reaction BP Clonase™
   2380..2778    +  CDS            BSD: blasticidin S deaminase; Aspergillus terreus BSD; confers resistance to blasticidin
   2811..2885    +  CDS            HBB (fragment): HBB_PONPY - Experimental evidence at transcript level: Swiss-Prot protein existence level 2. Involved in oxygen transport from the lung to the various peripheral tissues. From Pongo pygmaeus (Bornean orangutan).
   2956..3011    +  polyA_signal   β-globin poly(A) signal: rabbit β-globin polyadenylation signal (Gil and Proudfoot, 1987)
   3773..3829    -  CDS            lacI (fragment): lac repressor; lacI; The lac repressor binds to the lac operator to inhibit transcription in E. coli. This inhibition can be relieved by adding lactose or isopropyl-β-D-thiogalactopyranoside (IPTG).
   4012..4600    -  rep_origin     ori: high-copy-number ColE1/pMB1/pBR322/pUC origin of replication
   4771..5631    -  CDS            AmpR: β-lactamase; bla; confers resistance to ampicillin, carbenicillin, and related antibiotics
   5632..5736    -  promoter       AmpR promoter: bla
>Addgene plasmid #204620 | pPV-C1-crRNA(DMD#20_DMD#23)-EF1a-BA | addgene full sequence | sequence record 404750 | Addgene NGS Result
GAAAAGTGCCACCTGACGTCATCTGTTAACATTATACGCGTTTAACCCTAGAAAGATAATCATATTGTGA
CGTACGTTAAAGATAATCATGCGTAAAATTGACGCATGTGTTTTATCGGTCTGTATATCGAGGTTTATTT
ATTAATTTGAATAGATATTAAGTTTTATTATATTTACACTTACATACTAATAATAAATTCAACAAACAAT
TTATTTATGTTTATTTATTTATTAAAAAAAAACAAAAACTCAAAATTTCTTCTATAAAGTAACAAAACTT
TTAAACATTCTCTCTTTTACAAAAATAAACTTATTTTGTACTTTAAAAACAGTCATGTTGTATTATAAAA
TAAGTAATTAGCTTAACCTATACATAATAGAAACAAATTATACTTATTAGTCAGTCAGAAACAACTTTGG
CACATATCAATATTATGCTCTGCTAGCGTTTAAACCCGGGCGATCGCTCTAGAACTAGTGGATCAATGAT
ACGGCGACCACCGAGATCTCCCCGGGCTGCAGGAATTCAAAAAACGGTTTATCCCCGCTGGCGCGGGGAA
CACCCTTGTACTACAGAATATGATTCTCACCAAGACGGTTTATCCCCGCTGGCGCGGGGAACACTTTAGG
AAGCATGTACTGGGGTCTACTGTCAGCGGTTTATCCCCGCTGGCGCGGGGAACACTCTAAACATAACCTA
TTATTAATTAATGATTTTTTAAGCCAGTCACAATCTACCAACTTTATAGTATCACACAAACAACACATCC
ACGGTGTTTCGTCCTTTCCACAAGATATATAAAGCCAAGAAATCGAAATACTTTCAAGTTACGGTAAGCA
TATGATAGTCCATTTTAAAACATAATTTTAAAACTGCAAACTACCCAAGAAATTATTACTTTCTACGTCA
CGTATTTTGTACTAATATCTTTGTGTTTACAGTCAAATTAATTCCAATTATCTCTCTAACAGCCTTGTAT
CGTATATGCAAATATGAAGGAATCATGGGAAGAATTCACGTCAATTCGATATCAAGCTTTGCAAAGATGG
ATAAAGTTTTAAACAGAGAGGAATCTTTGCAGCTAATGGACCTTCTAGGTCTTGAAAGGAGTGGGAATTG
GCTCCGGTGCCCGTCAGTGGGCAGAGCGCACATCGCCCACAGTCCCCGAGAAGTTGGGGGGAGGGGTCGG
CAATTGAACCGGTGCCTAGAGAAGGTGGCGCGGGGTAAACTGGGAAAGTGATGTCGTGTACTGGCTCCGC
CTTTTTCCCGAGGGTGGGGGAGAACCGTATATAAGTGCAGTAGTCGCCGTGAACGTTCTTTTTCGCAACG
GGTTTGCCGCCAGAACACAGGTAAGTGCCGTGTGTGGTTCCCGCGGGCCTGGCCTCTTTACGGGTTATGG
CCCTTGCGTGCCTTGAATTACTTCCACCTGGCTGCAGTACGTGATTCTTGATCCCGAGCTTCGGGTTGGA
AGTGGGTGGGAGAGTTCGAGGCCTTGCGCTTAAGGAGCCCCTTCGCCTCGTGCTTGAGTTGAGGCCTGGC
CTGGGCGCTGGGGCCGCCGCGTGCGAATCTGGTGGCACCTTCGCGCCTGTCTCGCTGCTTTCGATAAGTC
TCTAGCCATTTAAAATTTTTGATGACCTGCTGCGACGCTTTTTTTCTGGCAAGATAGTCTTGTAAATGCG
GGCCAAGATCTGCACACTGGTATTTCGGTTTTTGGGGCCGCGGGCGGCGACGGGGCCCGTGCGTCCCAGC
GCACATGTTCGGCGAGGCGGGGCCTGCGAGCGCGGCCACCGAGAATCGGACGGGGGTAGTCTCAAGCTGG
CCGGCCTGCTCTGGTGCCTGGCCTCGCGCCGCCGTGTATCGCCCCGCCCTGGGCGGCAAGGCTGGCCCGG
TCGGCACCAGTTGCGTGAGCGGAAAGATGGCCGCTTCCCGGCCCTGCTGCAGGGAGCTCAAAATGGAGGA
CGCGGCGCTCGGGAGAGCGGGCGGGTGAGTCACCCACACAAAGGAAAAGGGCCTTTCCGTCCTCAGCCGT
CGCTTCATGTGACTCCACGGAGTACCGGGCGCCGTCCAGGCACCTCGATTAGTTCTCGAGCTTTTGGAGT
ACGTCGTCTTTAGGTTGGGGGGAGGGGTTTTATGCGATGGAGTTTCCCCACACTGAGTGGGTGGAGACTG
AAGTTAGGCCAGCTTGGCACTTGATGTAATTCTCCTTGGAATTTGCCCTTTTTGAGTTTGGATCTTGGTT
CATTCTCAAGCCTCAGACAGTGGTTCAAAGTTTTTTTCTTCCATTTCAGGTGTCGTGAGGAATTAGCGGT
GGCGGCCATCACAAGTTTGTACAAAAAAGCAGGCTGGCGCCGGAACCAATTCAGGAATTCGCCGCCACCA
TGGCCAAGCCTTTGTCTCAAGAAGAATCCACCCTCATTGAAAGAGCAACGGCTACAATCAACAGCATCCC
CATCTCTCAAGACTACAGCGTCGCCAGCGCAGCTCTCTCTAGCGACGGCCGCATCTTCACTGGTGTCAAT
GTATATCATTTTACTGGGGGACCTTGTGCAGAACTCGTGGTGCTGGGCACTGCTGCTGCTGCGGCAGCTG
GCAACCTGACTTGTATCGTCGCGATCGGAAATGAGAACAGGGGCATCTTGAGCCCCTGCGGACGGTGCCG
ACAGGTGCTTCTCGATCTGCATCCTGGGATCAAAGCCATAGTGAAGGACAGTGATGGACAGCCGACGGCA
GTTGGGATTCGTGAATTGCTGCCCTCTGGTTATGTGTGGGAGGGCTAAGGATCCTAGGCTTAAGTATACC
TCGAGTTAAATTCACTCCTCAGGTGCAGGCTGCCTATCAGAAGGTGGTGGCTGGTGTGGCCAATGCCCTG
GCTCACAAATACCACTGAGATCTTTTTCCCTCTGCCAAAAATTATGGGGACATCATGAAGCCCCTTGAGC
ATCTGACTTCTGGCTAATAAAGGAAATTTATTTTCATTGCAATAGTGTGTTGGAATTTTTTGTGTCTCTC
ACTCGGAAGGACATATGGGAGGGCAAATCATTTAAAACATCAGAATGAGTATTTGGTTTAGAGTTTGGCA
ACATATGCCCATATGCTGGCTGCCATGAACAAAGGTTGGCTATAAAGAGGTCATCAGTATATGAAACAGC
CCCCTGCTGTCCATTCCTTATTCCATAGAAAAGCCTTGACTTGAGGTTAGATTTTTTTTATATTTTGTTT
TGTGTTATTTTTTTCTTTAACATCCCTAAAATTTTCCTTACATGTTTTACTAGCCAGATTTTTCCTCCTC
TCCTGACTACTCCCAGTCATAGCTGTCCCTCTTCTCTTATGGAGATCCCTCGACTTAATTAACCAACAAG
CTCGTCATCGCTTTGCAGAAGAGCAGAGAGGATATGCTCATCGTCTAAAGAACTACCCATTTTATTATAT
ATTAGTCACGATATCTATAACAAGAAAATATATATATAATAAGTTATCACGTAAGTAGAACATGAAATAA
CAATATAATTATCGTATGAGTTAAATCTTAAAAGTCACGTAAAAGATAATCATGCGTCATTTTGACTCAC
GCGGTCGTTATAGTTCAAAATCAGTGACACTTACCGCATTGACAAGCACGCCTCACGGGAGCTCCAAGCG
GCGACTGAGATGTCCTAAATGCACAGCGACGGATTCGCGCTATTTAGAAAGAGAGAGCAATATTTCAAGA
ATGCATGCGTCAATTTTACGCAGACTATCTTTCTAGGGTTAATACGTATAATACATATGATTCAGCTGCA
TTAATGAATCGGCCAACGCGCGGGGAGAGGCGGTTTGCGTATTGGGCGCTCTTCCGCTTCCTCGCTCACT
GACTCGCTGCGCTCGGTCGTTCGGCTGCGGCGAGCGGTATCAGCTCACTCAAAGGCGGTAATACGGTTAT
CCACAGAATCAGGGGATAACGCAGGAAAGAACATGTGAGCAAAAGGCCAGCAAAAGGCCAGGAACCGTAA
AAAGGCCGCGTTGCTGGCGTTTTTCCATAGGCTCCGCCCCCCTGACGAGCATCACAAAAATCGACGCTCA
AGTCAGAGGTGGCGAAACCCGACAGGACTATAAAGATACCAGGCGTTTCCCCCTGGAAGCTCCCTCGTGC
GCTCTCCTGTTCCGACCCTGCCGCTTACCGGATACCTGTCCGCCTTTCTCCCTTCGGGAAGCGTGGCGCT
TTCTCATAGCTCACGCTGTAGGTATCTCAGTTCGGTGTAGGTCGTTCGCTCCAAGCTGGGCTGTGTGCAC
GAACCCCCCGTTCAGCCCGACCGCTGCGCCTTATCCGGTAACTATCGTCTTGAGTCCAACCCGGTAAGAC
ACGACTTATCGCCACTGGCAGCAGCCACTGGTAACAGGATTAGCAGAGCGAGGTATGTAGGCGGTGCTAC
AGAGTTCTTGAAGTGGTGGCCTAACTACGGCTACACTAGAAGAACAGTATTTGGTATCTGCGCTCTGCTG
AAGCCAGTTACCTTCGGAAAAAGAGTTGGTAGCTCTTGATCCGGCAAACAAACCACCGCTGGTAGCGGTG
GTTTTTTTGTTTGCAAGCAGCAGATTACGCGCAGAAAAAAAGGATCTCAAGAAGATCCTTTGATCTTTTC
TACGGGGTCTGACGCTCAGTGGAACGAAAACTCACGTTAAGGGATTTTGGTCATGAGATTATCAAAAAGG
ATCTTCACCTAGATCCTTTTAAATTAAAAATGAAGTTTTAAATCAATCTAAAGTATATATGAGTAAACTT
GGTCTGACAGTTACCAATGCTTAATCAGTGAGGCACCTATCTCAGCGATCTGTCTATTTCGTTCATCCAT
AGTTGCCTGACTCCCCGTCGTGTAGATAACTACGATACGGGAGGGCTTACCATCTGGCCCCAGTGCTGCA
ATGATACCGCGAGACCCACGCTCACCGGCTCCAGATTTATCAGCAATAAACCAGCCAGCCGGAAGGGCCG
AGCGCAGAAGTGGTCCTGCAACTTTATCCGCCTCCATCCAGTCTATTAATTGTTGCCGGGAAGCTAGAGT
AAGTAGTTCGCCAGTTAATAGTTTGCGCAACGTTGTTGCCATTGCTACAGGCATCGTGGTGTCACGCTCG
TCGTTTGGTATGGCTTCATTCAGCTCCGGTTCCCAACGATCAAGGCGAGTTACATGATCCCCCATGTTGT
GCAAAAAAGCGGTTAGCTCCTTCGGTCCTCCGATCGTTGTCAGAAGTAAGTTGGCCGCAGTGTTATCACT
CATGGTTATGGCAGCACTGCATAATTCTCTTACTGTCATGCCATCCGTAAGATGCTTTTCTGTGACTGGT
GAGTACTCAACCAAGTCATTCTGAGAATAGTGTATGCGGCGACCGAGTTGCTCTTGCCCGGCGTCAATAC
GGGATAATACCGCGCCACATAGCAGAACTTTAAAAGTGCTCATCATTGGAAAACGTTCTTCGGGGCGAAA
ACTCTCAAGGATCTTACCGCTGTTGAGATCCAGTTCGATGTAACCCACTCGTGCACCCAACTGATCTTCA
GCATCTTTTACTTTCACCAGCGTTTCTGGGTGAGCAAAAACAGGAAGGCAAAATGCCGCAAAAAAGGGAA
TAAGGGCGACACGGAAATGTTGAATACTCATACTCTTCCTTTTTCAATATTATTGAAGCATTTATCAGGG
TTATTGTCTCATGAGCGGATACATATTTGAATGTATTTAGAAAAATAAACAAATAGGGGTTCCGCGCACA
TTTCCCC
